>Addgene plasmid #121070 | Geph UTR shRNA | addgene full sequence | sequence record 235401 | Addgene NGS Result
AAACATAGGGCCCAATGGCGCGCCAAGGCCATCTAGGCCAAGCTTATCCGACGCCGCCATCTCTAGGCCC
GCGCCGGCCCCCTCGCACAGACTTGTGGGAGAAGCTCGGCTACTCCCCTGCCCCGGTTAATTTGCATATA
ATATTTCCTAGTAACTATAGAGGCTTAATGTGCGATAAAAGACAGATAATCTGTTCTTTTTAATACTAGC
TACATTTTACATGATAGGCTTGGATTTCTATAAGAGATACAAATACTAAATTATTATTTTAAAAAACAGC
ACAAAAGGAAACTCACCCTAACTGTAAAGTAATTGTGTGTTTTGAGACTATAAATATCCCTTGGAGAAAA
GCCTTGTTTGGCCGTTGCATATGACAGGATACAGTACAACTGTATCCAGTCATATGCAACGGCTTTTTCT
AGATAATACGTAGATCCAGACATGATAAGATACATTGATGAGTTTGGACAAACCACAACTAGAATGCAGT
GAAAAAAATGCTTTATTTGTGAAATTTGTGATGCTATTGCTTTATTTGTAACCATTATAAGCTGCAATAA
ACAAGTTAACAACAACAATTGCATTCATTTTATGTTTCAGGTTCAGGGGGAGGTGTGGGAGGTTTTTTAA
TTCTTGCGGCCGCGGCGGTACCCAGCTTTTGTTCCCTTTAGTGAGGGTTAATTGCGCGCTTGGCGTAATC
ATGGTCATAGCTGTTTCCTGTGTGAAATTGTTATCCGCTCACAATTCCACACAACATACGAGCCGGGAGC
ATAAAGTGTAAAGCCTGGGGTGCCTAATGAGTGAGCTAACTCACATTAATTGCGTTGCGCTCACTGCCCG
CTTTCCAGTCGGGAAACCTGTCGTGCCAGCTGCATTAATGAATCGGCCAACGCGCGGGGAGAGGCGGTTT
GCGTATTGGGCGCTCTTCCGCTTCCTCGCTCACTGACTCGCTGCGCTCGGTCGTTCGGCTGCGGCGAGCG
GTATCAGCTCACTCAAAGGCGGTAATACGGTTATCCACAGAATCAGGGGATAACGCAGGAAAGAACATGT
GAGCAAAAGGCCAGCAAAAGGCCAGGAACCGTAAAAAGGCCGCGTTGCTGGCGTTTTTCCATAGGCTCCG
CCCCCCTGACGAGCATCACAAAAATCGACGCTCAAGTCAGAGGTGGCGAAACCCGACAGGACTATAAAGA
TACCAGGCGTTTCCCCCTGGAAGCTCCCTCGTGCGCTCTCCTGTTCCGACCCTGCCGCTTACCGGATACC
TGTCCGCCTTTCTCCCTTCGGGAAGCGTGGCGCTTTCTCATAGCTCACGCTGTAGGTATCTCAGTTCGGT
GTAGGTCGTTCGCTCCAAGCTGGGCTGTGTGCACGAACCCCCCGTTCAGCCCGACCGCTGCGCCTTATCC
GGTAACTATCGTCTTGAGTCCAACCCGGTAAGACACGACTTATCGCCACTGGCAGCAGCCACTGGTAACA
GGATTAGCAGAGCGAGGTATGTAGGCGGTGCTACAGAGTTCTTGAAGTGGTGGCCTAACTACGGCTACAC
TAGAAGAACAGTATTTGGTATCTGCGCTCTGCTGAAGCCAGTTACCTTCGGAAAAAGAGTTGGTAGCTCT
TGATCCGGCAAACAAACCACCGCTGGTAGCGGTGGTTTTTTTGTTTGCAAGCAGCAGATTACGCGCAGAA
AAAAAGGATCTCAAGAAGATCCTTTGATCTTTTCTACGGGGTCTGACGCTCAGTGGAACGAAAACTCACG
TTAAGGGATTTTGGTCATGAGATTATCAAAAAGGATCTTCACCTAGATCCTTTTAAATTAAAAATGAAGT
TTTAAATCAATCTAAAGTATATATGAGTAAACTTGGTCTGACAGTTACCAATGCTTAATCAGTGAGGCAC
CTATCTCAGCGATCTGTCTATTTCGTTCATCCATAGTTGCCTGACTCCCCGTCGTGTAGATAACTACGAT
ACGGGAGGGCTTACCATCTGGCCCCAGTGCTGCAATGATACCGCGAGACCCACGCTCACCGGCTCCAGAT
TTATCAGCAATAAACCAGCCAGCCGGAAGGGCCGAGCGCAGAAGTGGTCCTGCAACTTTATCCGCCTCCA
TCCAGTCTATTAATTGTTGCCGGGAAGCTAGAGTAAGTAGTTCGCCAGTTAATAGTTTGCGCAACGTTGT
TGCCATTGCTACAGGCATCGTGGTGTCACGCTCGTCGTTTGGTATGGCTTCATTCAGCTCCGGTTCCCAA
CGATCAAGGCGAGTTACATGATCCCCCATGTTGTGCAAAAAAGCGGTTAGCTCCTTCGGTCCTCCGATCG
TTGTCAGAAGTAAGTTGGCCGCAGTGTTATCACTCATGGTTATGGCAGCACTGCATAATTCTCTTACTGT
CATGCCATCCGTAAGATGCTTTTCTGTGACTGGTGAGTACTCAACCAAGTCATTCTGAGAATAGTGTATG
CGGCGACCGAGTTGCTCTTGCCCGGCGTCAATACGGGATAATACCGCGCCACATAGCAGAACTTTAAAAG
TGCTCATCATTGGAAAACGTTCTTCGGGGCGAAAACTCTCAAGGATCTTACCGCTGTTGAGATCCAGTTC
GATGTAACCCACTCGTGCACCCAACTGATCTTCAGCATCTTTTACTTTCACCAGCGTTTCTGGGTGAGCA
AAAACAGGAAGGCAAAATGCCGCAAAAAAGGGAATAAGGGCGACACGGAAATGTTGAATACTCATACTCT
TCCTTTTTCAATATTATTGAAGCATTTATCAGGGTTATTGTCTCATGAGCGGATACATATTTGAATGTAT
TTAGAAAAATAAACAAATAGGGGTTCCGCGCACATTTCCCCGAAAAGTGCCACCTAAATTGTAAGCGTTA
ATATTTTGTTAAAATTCGCGTTAAATTTTTGTTAAATCAGCTCATTTTTTAACCAATAGGCCGAAATCGG
CAAAATCCCTTATAAATCAAAAGAATAGACCGAGATAGGGT
[37 nt withheld, positions 2982-3018]
AAAGAACGTGGACTCCAACGTCAAAGG
[49 nt withheld, positions 3046-3094]
T
[91 nt withheld, positions 3096-3186]
G
[124 nt withheld, positions 3188-3311]
CCCATTCGCCATTCAGGCTGCGCAACTGTTGGGAAGGGCGATCGGTGCGGGCCTCTTCGCTATTACGCCA
GTCGACAGCCTGCAGGAATGGCCGGCCATCTTAATTAAGAAATTTAAATATGTTT
Features (pLannotate 1.2.2; 12 found; start..end, strand, type, name):
     46..358     +  promoter       U6 promoter: RNA polymerase III promoter for mouse U6 snRNA (Das et al., 1988)
    433..567     -  polyA_signal   SV40 poly(A) signal: SV40 polyadenylation signal
    665..683     -  promoter       T3 promoter: promoter for bacteriophage T3 RNA polymerase
    728..744     -  protein_bind   lac operator: The lac repressor binds to the lac operator to inhibit transcription in E. coli. This inhibition can be relieved by adding lactose or isopropyl-β-D-thiogalactopyranoside (IPTG). lac repressor encoded by lacI
    752..782     -  promoter       lac promoter: promoter for the E. coli lac operon
    797..818     -  protein_bind   CAP binding site: CAP binding activates transcription in the presence of cAMP. E. coli catabolite activator protein
    831..923     -  CDS            lacI (fragment): lac repressor; lacI; The lac repressor binds to the lac operator to inhibit transcription in E. coli. This inhibition can be relieved by adding lactose or isopropyl-β-D-thiogalactopyranoside (IPTG).
   1106..1694    -  rep_origin     ori: high-copy-number ColE1/pMB1/pBR322/pUC origin of replication
   1865..2725    -  CDS            AmpR: β-lactamase; bla; confers resistance to ampicillin, carbenicillin, and related antibiotics
   2726..2830    -  promoter       AmpR promoter: bla
   2883..3311    -  rep_origin     f1 ori (sequence partly withheld): f1 bacteriophage origin of replication; arrow indicates direction of (+) strand synthesis
   3316..3382    -  CDS            lacZα (fragment): LacZα fragment of β-galactosidase; lacZ fragment
