[The description below was written by a language model from this plasmid's Addgene catalogue record and pLannotate feature annotations shown in this document.]
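Description:
Geph UTR shRNA is a small (about 3.4 kb) RNAi plasmid built on the mU6pro backbone, designed to knock down rat gephyrin (Gphn) by expressing a short hairpin RNA in transfected mammalian cells. It is maintained in E. coli as a high-copy plasmid through a ColE1/pUC-type origin and selected with ampicillin via the β-lactamase gene and its native promoter. An f1 phage origin is also present, along with remnants of a phagemid-style cloning vector: a T3 promoter, lac promoter, operator and CAP site, and short lacI and lacZα fragments. These have no role in the knockdown function.

The working element is the mouse U6 snRNA promoter, an RNA polymerase III promoter suited to producing short, defined transcripts. The hairpin insert was cloned downstream of it between BbsI and XbaI sites. The hairpin itself is not annotated in the feature table, but it would fall in the short gap between the U6 promoter and a nearby SV40 polyadenylation signal, which lies in the opposite orientation. According to the depositor, the shRNA targets a 25-nucleotide stretch within the 3′-untranslated region of the gephyrin mRNA. Because the target lies outside the coding sequence, endogenous transcript should be silenced, while a gephyrin cDNA lacking that UTR would be expected to escape knockdown, which makes rescue experiments possible.

The plasmid carries no fluorescent reporter or mammalian selection marker, so transfected cells must be identified by other means, such as a co-transfected marker. The associated study concerns the role of gephyrin clustering in the stability of GABAergic synapses.
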