Addgene plasmid #121070: Geph UTR shRNA
Purpose: shRNA targeting the 3'-untranslated region (UTR) of the gephyrin mRNA
Depositing lab: Angel de Blas. Depositing organization: University of Connecticut. Publication: Gephyrin clustering is required for the stability of GABAergic synapses. Yu W, Jiang M, Miralles CP, Li RW, Chen G, de Blas AL. Mol Cell Neurosci. 2007 Dec;36(4):484-500. doi: 10.1016/j.mcn.2007.08.008. Epub 2007 Aug 23. PubMed 17916433.
Backbone
  Vector backbone: mU6pro
  Vector type: RNAi
Growth in bacteria
  Bacterial resistance: Ampicillin, 100 μg/mL
  Growth temperature: 37°C
  Growth strain: DH5alpha
  Copy number: High Copy
Gene/Insert
  Gene/Insert name: GPHN shRNA
  gRNA/shRNA sequence: GCCGUUGCAUAUGACAGGAUACAGU
  Species: R. norvegicus (rat)
  Entrez Gene: Gphn (a.k.a. Geph)
  Cloning method: Restriction Enzyme; 5′ cloning site BbsI (unknown if destroyed); 3′ cloning site XbaI (unknown if destroyed)
  Sequencing primers: 5′ unknown
Resource information
  A portion of this plasmid was derived from a plasmid made by: Insert was originally cloned in Angel de Blas's lab.
Terms and licenses: Academic/Nonprofit Terms; Industry Terms: Not Available to Industry
Depositor comments: It targets gephyrin mRNA, nucleotides 2401-2425 located in the 3'-UTR of GenBank accession numbers NM_022865.3 and gi145553981.
How to cite: Geph UTR shRNA was a gift from Angel de Blas (Addgene plasmid # 121070 ; http://n2t.net/addgene:121070 ; RRID:Addgene_121070)
